>Addgene plasmid #220579 | LT3GEPIR-CCND1shRNA3 | addgene full sequence | sequence record 437718 | Addgene NGS Result
AACGACCGAGCGCAGCGAGTCAGTGAGCGAGGAAGCGGAAGAGCGCCCAATACGCAAACCGCCTCTCCCC
GCGCGTTGGCCGATTCATTAATGCAGCTGGCACGACAGGTTTCCCGACTGGAAAGCGGGCAGTGAGCGCA
ACGCAATTAATGTGAGTTAGCTCACTCATTAGGCACCCCAGGCTTTACACTTTATGCTTCCGGCTCGTAT
GTTGTGTGGAATTGTGAGCGGATAACAATTTCACACAGGAAACAGCTATGACCATGATTACGCCAAGCGC
GCAATTAACCCTCACTAAAGGGAACAAAAGCTGGAGCTGCAAGCTTAATGTAGTCTTATGCAATACTCTT
GTAGTCTTGCAACATGGTAACGATGAGTTAGCAACATGCCTTACAAGGAGAGAAAAAGCACCGTGCATGC
CGATTGGTGGAAGTAAGGTGGTACGATCGTGCCTTATTAGGAAGGCAACAGACGGGTCTGACATGGATTG
GACGAACCACTGAATTGCCGCATTGCAGAGATATTGTATTTAAGTGCCTAGCTCGATACATAAACGGGTC
TCTCTGGTTAGACCAGATCTGAGCCTGGGAGCTCTCTGGCTAACTAGGGAACCCACTGCTTAAGCCTCAA
TAAAGCTTGCCTTGAGTGCTTCAAGTAGTGTGTGCCCGTCTGTTGTGTGACTCTGGTAACTAGAGATCCC
TCAGACCCTTTTAGTCAGTGTGGAAAATCTCTAGCAGTGGCGCCCGAACAGGGACTTGAAAGCGAAAGGG
AAACCAGAGGAGCTCTCTCGACGCAGGACTCGGCTTGCTGAAGCGCGCACGGCAAGAGGCGAGGGGCGGC
GACTGGTGAGTACGCCAAAAATTTTGACTAGCGGAGGCTAGAAGGAGAGAGATGGGTGCGAGAGCGTCAG
TATTAAGCGGGGGAGAATTAGATCGCGATGGGAAAAAATTCGGTTAAGGCCAGGGGGAAAGAAAAAATAT
AAATTAAAACATATAGTATGGGCAAGCAGGGAGCTAGAACGATTCGCAGTTAATCCTGGCCTGTTAGAAA
CATCAGAAGGCTGTAGACAAATACTGGGACAGCTACAACCATCCCTTCAGACAGGATCAGAAGAACTTAG
ATCATTATATAATACAGTAGCAACCCTCTATTGTGTGCATCAAAGGATAGAGATAAAAGACACCAAGGAA
GCTTTAGACAAGATAGAGGAAGAGCAAAACAAAAGTAAGACCACCGCACAGCAAGCGGCCGCTGATCTTC
AGACCTGGAGGAGGAGATATGAGGGACAATTGGAGAAGTGAATTATATAAATATAAAGTAGTAAAAATTG
AACCATTAGGAGTAGCACCCACCAAGGCAAAGAGAAGAGTGGTGCAGAGAGAAAAAAGAGCAGTGGGAAT
AGGAGCTTTGTTCCTTGGGTTCTTGGGAGCAGCAGGAAGCACTATGGGCGCAGCGTCAATGACGCTGACG
GTACAGGCCAGACAATTATTGTCTGGTATAGTGCAGCAGCAGAACAATTTGCTGAGGGCTATTGAGGCGC
AACAGCATCTGTTGCAACTCACAGTCTGGGGCATCAAGCAGCTCCAGGCAAGAATCCTGGCTGTGGAAAG
ATACCTAAAGGATCAACAGCTCCTGGGGATTTGGGGTTGCTCTGGAAAACTCATTTGCACCACTGCTGTG
CCTTGGAATGCTAGTTGGAGTAATAAATCTCTGGAACAGATTTGGAATCACACGACCTGGATGGAGTGGG
ACAGAGAAATTAACAATTACACAAGCTTAATACACTCCTTAATTGAAGAATCGCAAAACCAGCAAGAAAA
GAATGAACAAGAATTATTGGAATTAGATAAATGGGCAAGTTTGTGGAATTGGTTTAACATAACAAATTGG
CTGTGGTATATAAAATTATTCATAATGATAGTAGGAGGCTTGGTAGGTTTAAGAATAGTTTTTGCTGTAC
TTTCTATAGTGAATAGAGTTAGGCAGGGATATTCACCATTATCGTTTCAGACCCACCTCCCAACCCCGAG
GGGACCCGACAGGCCCGAAGGAATAGAAGAAGAAGGTGGAGAGAGAGACAGAGACAGATCCATTCGATTA
GTGAACGGATCTCGACGGTATCGGTTAACTTTTAAAAGAAAAGGGGGGATTGGGGGGTACAGTGCAGGGG
AAAGAATAGTAGACATAATAGCAACAGACATACAAACTAAAGAATTACAAAAACAAATTACAAAAATTCA
AAATTTTATCGATTCTAGATTCGAGTTTACTCCCTATCAGTGATAGAGAACGTATGAAGAGTTTACTCCC
TATCAGTGATAGAGAACGTATGCAGACTTTACTCCCTATCAGTGATAGAGAACGTATAAGGAGTTTACTC
CCTATCAGTGATAGAGAACGTATGACCAGTTTACTCCCTATCAGTGATAGAGAACGTATCTACAGTTTAC
TCCCTATCAGTGATAGAGAACGTATATCCAGTTTACTCCCTATCAGTGATAGAGAACGTATAAGCTTTAG
GCGTGTACGGTGGGCGCCTATAAAAGCAGAGCTCGTTTAGTGAACCGTCAGATCGCCTGGAGCAATTCCA
CAACACTTTTGTCTTATACCAACTTTCCGTACCACTTCCTACCCTCGTAAAGTCGAGCTTGCGTTGGATC
CACCATGGTGAGCAAGGGCGAGGAGCTGTTCACCGGGGTGGTGCCCATCCTGGTCGAGCTGGACGGCGAC
GTAAACGGCCACAAGTTCAGCGTGTCTGGCGAGGGCGAGGGCGATGCCACCTACGGCAAGCTGACCCTGA
AGTTCATCTGCACCACCGGCAAGCTGCCCGTGCCCTGGCCCACCCTCGTGACCACCCTGACCTACGGCGT
GCAGTGCTTCAGCCGCTACCCCGACCACATGAAGCAGCACGACTTCTTCAAGTCCGCCATGCCCGAAGGC
TACGTCCAGGAGCGCACCATCTTCTTCAAGGACGACGGCAACTACAAGACCCGCGCCGAGGTGAAGTTCG
AGGGCGACACCCTGGTGAACCGCATCGAGCTGAAGGGCATCGACTTCAAGGAGGACGGCAACATCCTGGG
GCACAAGCTGGAGTACAACTACAACAGCCACAACGTCTATATCATGGCCGACAAGCAGAAGAACGGCATC
AAGGCGAACTTCAAGATCCGCCACAACATCGAGGACGGCAGCGTGCAGCTCGCCGACCACTACCAGCAGA
ACACCCCCATCGGCGACGGCCCCGTGCTGCTGCCCGACAACCACTACCTGAGCACCCAGTCCGCCCTGAG
CAAAGACCCCAACGAGAAGCGCGATCACATGGTCCTGCTGGAGTTCGTGACCGCCGCCGGGATCACTCTC
GGCATGGACGAGCTGTACAAGTAATGACGTACGGCGGCCGCCTCGACTAGGGATAACAGGGTAATTGTTT
GAATGAGGCTTCAGTACTTTACAGAATCGTTGCCTGCACATCTTGGAAACACTTGCTGGGATTACTTCGA
CTTCTTAACCCAACAGAAGGCTCGAGAAGGTATATTGCTGTTGACAGTGAGCGAATTGGAATAGCTTCTG
GAATTAGTGAAGCCACAGATGTAATTCCAGAAGCTATTCCAATGTGCCTACTGCCTCGGACTTCAAGGGG
TCTAGAATTCGAGCAATTATCTTGTTTACTAAAACTGAATACCTTGCTATCTCTTTGATACATTTTTACA
AAGCTGAATTAAAATGGTATAAATTAAATCACTTTTTTCAATTGACGCGTAATTCTACCGGGTAGGGGAG
GCGCTTTTCCCAAGGCAGTCTGGAGCATGCGCTTTAGCAGCCCCGCTGGGCACTTGGCGCTACACAAGTG
GCCTCTGGCCTCGCACACATTCCACATCCACCGGTAGGCGCCAACCGGCTCCGTTCTTTGGTGGCCCCTT
CGCGCCACCTTCTACTCCTCCCCTAGTCAGGAAGTTCCCCCCCGCCCCGCAGCTCGCGTCGTGCAGGACG
TGACAAATGGAAGTAGCACGTCTCACTAGTCTCGTGCAGATGGACAGCACCGCTGAGCAATGGAAGCGGG
TAGGCCTTTGGGGCAGCGGCCAATAGCAGCTTTGCTCCTTCGCTTTCTGGGCTCAGAGGCTGGGAAGGGG
TGGGTCCGGGGGCGGGCTCAGGGGCGGGCTCAGGGGCGGGGCGGGCGCCCGAAGGTCCTCCGGAGGCCCG
GCATTCTGCACGCTTCAAAAGCGCACGTCTGCCGCGCTGTTCTCCTCTTCCTCATCTCCGGGCCTTTCGA
CCTGCAGCCCAAGCTTACCATGACCGAGTACAAGCCCACGGTGCGCCTCGCCACCCGCGACGACGTCCCC
AGGGCCGTACGCACCCTCGCCGCCGCGTTCGCCGACTACCCCGCCACGCGCCACACCGTCGATCCGGACC
GCCACATCGAGCGGGTCACCGAGCTGCAAGAACTCTTCCTCACGCGCGTCGGGCTCGACATCGGCAAGGT
GTGGGTCGCGGACGACGGCGCCGCGGTGGCGGTCTGGACCACGCCGGAGAGCGTCGAAGCGGGGGCGGTG
TTCGCCGAGATCGGCCCGCGCATGGCCGAGTTGAGCGGTTCCCGGCTGGCCGCGCAGCAACAGATGGAAG
GCCTCCTGGCGCCGCACCGGCCCAAGGAGCCCGCGTGGTTCCTGGCCACCGTCGGCGTCTCGCCCGACCA
CCAGGGCAAGGGTCTGGGCAGCGCCGTCGTGCTCCCCGGAGTGGAGGCGGCCGAGCGCGCCGGGGTGCCC
GCCTTCCTGGAGACCTCCGCGCCCCGCAACCTCCCCTTCTACGAGCGGCTCGGCTTCACCGTCACCGCCG
ACGTCGAGGTGCCCGAAGGACCGCGCACCTGGTGCATGACCCGCAAGCCCGGTGCCTGACGCCCGCCCCA
CGACCCGCAGCGCCCGACCGAAAGGAGCGCACGACCCCATGCATCCAATTCCGCCCCCCCCCCCTAACGT
TACTGGCCGAAGCCGCTTGGAATAAGGCCGGTGTGCGTTTGTCTATATGTTATTTTCCACCATATTGCCG
TCTTTTGGCAATGTGAGGGCCCGGAAACCTGGCCCTGTCTTCTTGACGAGCATTCCTAGGGGTCTTTCCC
CTCTCGCCAAAGGAATGCAAGGTCTGTTGAATGTCGTGAAGGAAGCAGTTCCTCTGGAAGCTTCTTGAAG
ACAAACAACGTCTGTAGCGACCCTTTGCAGGCAGCGGAACCCCCCACCTGGCGACAGGTGCCTCTGCGGC
CAAAAGCCACGTGTATAAGATACACCTGCAAAGGCGGCACAACCCCAGTGCCACGTTGTGAGTTGGATAG
TTGTGGAAAGAGTCAAATGGCTCTCCTCAAGCGTATTCAACAAGGGGCTGAAGGATGCCCAGAAGGTACC
CCATTGTATGGGATCTGATCTGGGGCCTCGGTGCACATGCTTTACATGTGTTTAGTCGAGGTTAAAAAAA
CGTCTAGGCCCCCCGAACCACGGGGACGTGGTTTTCCTTTGAAAAACACGATGATAATATGGCCACAACC
ATGAGTAGACTGGACAAGAGCAAAGTCATAAACGGAGCTCTGGAATTACTCAATGGTGTCGGTATCGAAG
GCCTGACGACAAGGAAACTCGCTCAAAAGCTGGGAGTTGAGCAGCCTACCCTGTACTGGCACGTGAAGAA
CAAGCGGGCCCTGCTCGATGCCCTGCCAATCGAGATGCTGGACAGGCATCATACCCACTTCTGCCCCCTG
GAAGGCGAGTCATGGCAAGACTTTCTGCGGAACAACGCCAAGTCATACCGCTGTGCTCTCCTCTCACATC
GCGACGGGGCTAAAGTGCATCTCGGCACCCGCCCAACAGAGAAACAGTACGAAACCCTGGAAAATCAGCT
CGCGTTCCTGTGTCAGCAAGGCTTCTCCCTGGAGAACGCACTGTACGCTCTGTCCGCCGTGGGCCACTTT
ACACTGGGCTGCGTATTGGAGGAACAGGAGCATCAAGTAGCAAAAGAGGAAAGAGAGACACCTACCACCG
ATTCTATGCCCCCACTTCTGAGACAAGCAATTGAGCTGTTCGACCGGCAGGGAGCCGAACCTGCCTTCCT
TTTCGGCCTGGAACTAATCATATGTGGCCTGGAGAAACAGCTAAAGTGCGAAAGCGGCGGGCCGACCGAC
GCCCTTGACGATTTTGACTTAGACATGCTCCCAGCCGATGCCCTTGACGACTTTGACCTTGATATGCTGC
CTGCTGACGCTCTTGACGATTTTGACCTTGACATGCTCCCCGGGTAATCCGGACTCGACCTGCAGCCAAG
CTTATCGAAACGCGTCTGGAACAATCAACCTCTGGATTACAAAATTTGTGAAAGATTGACTGGTATTCTT
AACTATGTTGCTCCTTTTACGCTATGTGGATACGCTGCTTTAATGCCTTTGTATCATGCTATTGCTTCCC
GTATGGCTTTCATTTTCTCCTCCTTGTATAAATCCTGGTTGCTGTCTCTTTATGAGGAGTTGTGGCCCGT
TGTCAGGCAACGTGGCGTGGTGTGCACTGTGTTTGCTGACGCAACCCCCACTGGTTGGGGCATTGCCACC
ACCTGTCAGCTCCTTTCCGGGACTTTCGCTTTCCCCCTCCCTATTGCCACGGCGGAACTCATCGCCGCCT
GCCTTGCCCGCTGCTGGACAGGGGCTCGGCTGTTGGGCACTGACAATTCCGTGGTGTTGTCGGGGAAGCT
GACGTCCTTTCCATGGCTGCTCGCCTGTGTTGCCACCTGGATTCTGCGCGGGACGTCCTTCTGCTACGTC
CCTTCGGCCCTCAATCCAGCGGACCTTCCTTCCCGCGGCCTGCTGCCGGCTCTGCGGCCTCTTCCGCGTC
TTCGCCTTCGCCCTCAGACGAGTCGGATCTCCCTTTGGGCCGCCTCCCCGCCTGGAATTAATTCTGCAGT
CGAGACCTAGAAAAACATGGAGCAATCACAAGTAGCAATACAGCAGCTACCAATGCTGATTGTGCCTGGC
TAGAAGCACAAGAGGAGGAGGAGGTGGGTTTTCCAGTCACACCTCAGGTACCTTTAAGACCAATGACTTA
CAAGGCAGCTGTAGATCTTAGCCACTTTTTAAAAGAAAAGGGGGGACTGGAAGGGCTAATTCACTCCCAA
CGAAGACAAGATCTGCTTTTTGCTTGTACTGGGTCTCTCTGGTTAGACCAGATCTGAGCCTGGGAGCTCT
CTGGCTAACTAGGGAACCCACTGCTTAAGCCTCAATAAAGCTTGCCTTGAGTGCTTCAAGTAGTGTGTGC
CCGTCTGTTGTGTGACTCTGGTAACTAGAGATCCCTCAGACCCTTTTAGTCAGTGTGGAAAATCTCTAGC
AGTAGTAGTTCATGTCATCTTATTATTCAGTATTTATAACTTGCAAAGAAATGAATATCAGAGAGTGAGA
GGAACTTGTTTATTGCAGCTTATAATGGTTACAAATAAAGCAATAGCATCACAAATTTCACAAATAAAGC
ATTTTTTTCACTGCATTCTAGTTGTGGTTTGTCCAAACTCATCAATGTATCTTATCATGTCTGGCTCTAG
CTATCCCGCCCCTAACTCCGCCCATCCCGCCCCTAACTCCGCCCAGTTCCGCCCATTCTCCGCCCCATGG
CTGACTAATTTTTTTTATTTATGCAGAGGCCGAGGCCGCCTCGGCCTCTGAGCTATTCCAGAAGTAGTGA
GGAGGCTTTTTTGGAGGCCTAGGGACGTACCCAATTCGCCCTATAGTGAGTCGTATTACGCGCGCTCACT
GGCCGTCGTTTTACAACGTCGTGACTGGGAAAACCCTGGCGTTACCCAACTTAATCGCCTTGCAGCACAT
CCCCCTTTCGCCAGCTGGCGTAATAGCGAAGAGGCCCGCACCGATCGCCCTTCCCAACAGTTGCGCAGCC
TGAATGGCGAATGGG
[124 nt withheld, positions 7926-8049]
C
[91 nt withheld, positions 8051-8141]
A
[49 nt withheld, positions 8143-8191]
CCTTTGACGTTGGAGTCCACGTTCTTT
[37 nt withheld, positions 8219-8255]
ACCCTATCTCGGTCTATTCTTTTGATTTATAAGGGATTTTGCCGATTTCGGCCTATTGGTTAAAAAATGA
GCTGATTTAACAAAAATTTAACGCGAATTTTAACAAAATATTAACGCTTACAATTTAGGTGGCACTTTTC
GGGGAAATGTGCGCGGAACCCCTATTTGTTTATTTTTCTAAATACATTCAAATATGTATCCGCTCATGAG
ACAATAACCCTGATAAATGCTTCAATAATATTGAAAAAGGAAGAGTATGAGTATTCAACATTTCCGTGTC
GCCCTTATTCCCTTTTTTGCGGCATTTTGCCTTCCTGTTTTTGCTCACCCAGAAACGCTGGTGAAAGTAA
AAGATGCTGAAGATCAGTTGGGTGCACGAGTGGGTTACATCGAACTGGATCTCAACAGCGGTAAGATCCT
TGAGAGTTTTCGCCCCGAAGAACGTTTTCCAATGATGAGCACTTTTAAAGTTCTGCTATGTGGCGCGGTA
TTATCCCGTATTGACGCCGGGCAAGAGCAACTCGGTCGCCGCATACACTATTCTCAGAATGACTTGGTTG
AGTACTCACCAGTCACAGAAAAGCATCTTACGGATGGCATGACAGTAAGAGAATTATGCAGTGCTGCCAT
AACCATGAGTGATAACACTGCGGCCAACTTACTTCTGACAACGATCGGAGGACCGAAGGAGCTAACCGCT
TTTTTGCACAACATGGGGGATCATGTAACTCGCCTTGATCGTTGGGAACCGGAGCTGAATGAAGCCATAC
CAAACGACGAGCGTGACACCACGATGCCTGTAGCAATGGCAACAACGTTGCGCAAACTATTAACTGGCGA
ACTACTTACTCTAGCTTCCCGGCAACAATTAATAGACTGGATGGAGGCGGATAAAGTTGCAGGACCACTT
CTGCGCTCGGCCCTTCCGGCTGGCTGGTTTATTGCTGATAAATCTGGAGCCGGTGAGCGTGGGTCTCGCG
GTATCATTGCAGCACTGGGGCCAGATGGTAAGCCCTCCCGTATCGTAGTTATCTACACGACGGGGAGTCA
GGCAACTATGGATGAACGAAATAGACAGATCGCTGAGATAGGTGCCTCACTGATTAAGCATTGGTAACTG
TCAGACCAAGTTTACTCATATATACTTTAGATTGATTTAAAACTTCATTTTTAATTTAAAAGGATCTAGG
TGAAGATCCTTTTTGATAATCTCATGACCAAAATCCCTTAACGTGAGTTTTCGTTCCACTGAGCGTCAGA
CCCCGTAGAAAAGATCAAAGGATCTTCTTGAGATCCTTTTTTTCTGCGCGTAATCTGCTGCTTGCAAACA
AAAAAACCACCGCTACCAGCGGTGGTTTGTTTGCCGGATCAAGAGCTACCAACTCTTTTTCCGAAGGTAA
CTGGCTTCAGCAGAGCGCAGATACCAAATACTGTTCTTCTAGTGTAGCCGTAGTTAGGCCACCACTTCAA
GAACTCTGTAGCACCGCCTACATACCTCGCTCTGCTAATCCTGTTACCAGTGGCTGCTGCCAGTGGCGAT
AAGTCGTGTCTTACCGGGTTGGACTCAAGACGATAGTTACCGGATAAGGCGCAGCGGTCGGGCTGAACGG
GGGGTTCGTGCACACAGCCCAGCTTGGAGCGAACGACCTACACCGAACTGAGATACCTACAGCGTGAGCT
ATGAGAAAGCGCCACGCTTCCCGAAGGGAGAAAGGCGGACAGGTATCCGGTAAGCGGCAGGGTCGGAACA
GGAGAGCGCACGAGGGAGCTTCCAGGGGGAAACGCCTGGTATCTTTATAGTCCTGTCGGGTTTCGCCACC
TCTGACTTGAGCGTCGATTTTTGTGATGCTCGTCAGGGGGGCGGAGCCTATGGAAAAACGCCAGCAACGC
GGCCTTTTTACGGTTCCTGGCCTTTTGCTGGCCTTTTGCTCACATGTTCTTTCCTGCGTTATCCCCTGAT
TCTGTGGATAACCGTATTACCGCCTTTGAGTGAGCTGATACCGCTCGCCGCAGCCG
Features (pLannotate 1.2.2; 32 found; start..end, strand, type, name):
      1..41      +  rep_origin     RSF ori (fragment): Plasmids containing the RSF 1030 origin of replication can be propagated in E. coli cells that contain additional plasmids with compatible origins.
     43..135     +  CDS            lacI (fragment): lac repressor; lacI; The lac repressor binds to the lac operator to inhibit transcription in E. coli. This inhibition can be relieved by adding lactose or isopropyl-β-D-thiogalactopyranoside (IPTG).
    148..169     +  protein_bind   CAP binding site: CAP binding activates transcription in the presence of cAMP. E. coli catabolite activator protein
    184..214     +  promoter       lac promoter: promoter for the E. coli lac operon
    222..238     +  protein_bind   lac operator: The lac repressor binds to the lac operator to inhibit transcription in E. coli. This inhibition can be relieved by adding lactose or isopropyl-β-D-thiogalactopyranoside (IPTG). lac repressor encoded by lacI
    283..301     +  promoter       T3 promoter: promoter for bacteriophage T3 RNA polymerase
    329..555     +  promoter       RSV promoter: Rous sarcoma virus enhancer/promoter
    556..736     +  LTR            5' LTR (truncated): truncated 5' long terminal repeat (LTR) from HIV-1
    783..908     +  misc_feature   HIV-1 Ψ: packaging signal of human immunodeficiency virus type 1
    892..1255    +  CDS            HIV-1 gag (fragment): gag protein from human immunodeficiency virus 1; gag
   1401..1634    +  misc_feature   RRE: The Rev response element (RRE) of HIV-1 allows for Rev-dependent mRNA export from the nucleus to the cytoplasm.
   2011..2111    +  CDS            Rev (fragment): human immunodeficiency virus 1 (HIV-1) Rev protein; rev; enhances nuclear export of unspliced and incompletely spliced viral mRNAs
   2130..2247    +  misc_feature   cPPT/CTS: central polypurine tract and central termination sequence of HIV-1
   2263..2641    +  promoter       TRE3G promoter: 3rd-generation Tet-responsive promoter that can be activated by binding of Tet-On® 3G
   2665..3384    +  CDS            EGFP: the original enhanced GFP (Yang et al., 1996) mammalian codon-optimized
   3618..3745    +  ncRNA          3' miR-30a: sequence downstream of the 71-nt precursor of the human miR-30a microRNA (Zeng et al., 2002) miRNA
   3770..4269    +  promoter       PGK promoter: mouse phosphoglycerate kinase 1 promoter
   4290..4889    +  CDS            PuroR: puromycin N-acetyltransferase; pac from Streptomyces alboniger; confers resistance to puromycin
   5055..5517    +  misc_feature   IRES: internal ribosome entry site (IRES) of the encephalomyocarditis virus (EMCV)
   5540..6228    +  CDS            rtTA3 (fragment): reverse tetracycline transactivator 3 activates expression from Tet-responsive promoters in the presence of doxycycline
   6158..6268    +  CDS            VP48: 3 tandem repeats of the minimal activation domain of herpes simplex virus VP16 (Cheng et al., 2013)
   6323..6911    +  misc_feature   WPRE: woodchuck hepatitis virus posttranscriptional regulatory element
   6928..7116    +  CDS            nef (fragment): NEF_HV1Z2 - Experimental evidence at protein level: Swiss-Prot protein existence level 1. Extracellular Nef protein targets CD4(+) T-lymphocytes for apoptosis by interacting with CXCR4 surface receptors. From Human immunodeficiency virus type 1 group M subtype D (isolate Z2/CDC-Z34) (HIV-1).
   7118..7351    +  LTR            3' LTR (ΔU3): self-inactivating 3' long terminal repeat (LTR) from HIV-1
   7423..7544    +  polyA_signal   SV40 poly(A) signal: SV40 polyadenylation signal
   7584..7719    +  rep_origin     SV40 ori: SV40 origin of replication
   7740..7758    -  promoter       T7 promoter: promoter for bacteriophage T7 RNA polymerase
   7766..7921    +  CDS            lacZα (fragment): LacZα fragment of β-galactosidase; lacZ fragment
   7926..8354    +  rep_origin     f1 ori (sequence partly withheld): f1 bacteriophage origin of replication; arrow indicates direction of (+) strand synthesis
   8407..8511    +  promoter       AmpR promoter: bla
   8512..9372    +  CDS            AmpR: β-lactamase; bla; confers resistance to ampicillin, carbenicillin, and related antibiotics
   9543..10131   +  rep_origin     ori: high-copy-number ColE1/pMB1/pBR322/pUC origin of replication
