[The description below was written by a language model from this plasmid's Addgene catalogue record and pLannotate feature annotations shown in this document.]
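Description:
LT3GEPIR-CCND1shRNA3 is a third-generation, self-inactivating HIV-1 lentiviral vector built on the LT3GEPIR backbone for doxycycline-inducible knockdown of human CCND1 (cyclin D1). In bacteria it is maintained through a high-copy ColE1/pUC-type origin and selected with ampicillin via the bla gene; an f1 origin and small remnants of lac and cloning-vector sequences are also annotated. The viral backbone has an RSV promoter driving a truncated 5' LTR, followed by the Ψ packaging signal, RRE and cPPT/CTS, with a WPRE and a ΔU3 3' LTR downstream. This allows genomic RNA to be produced and packaged when helper functions are supplied in trans, while leaving the integrated provirus without LTR promoter activity.

The payload is an all-in-one Tet-On system. A TRE3G promoter drives EGFP, and the roughly 125 bp CCND1 shRNA3 insert sits downstream of that reporter in a miR-30-type microRNA context, cloned between retained XhoI and EcoRI sites. Only the 3' miR-30a flank is annotated in the feature table; the shRNA stem itself is not called as a feature. Because EGFP and the shRNA lie on the same inducible transcript, green fluorescence reports shRNA expression. A separate constitutive mouse PGK promoter drives puromycin N-acetyltransferase, followed by an EMCV IRES and rtTA3. Transduced cells can therefore be selected with puromycin, and they also supply the reverse transactivator that activates TRE3G when doxycycline is present. The construct was deposited with a study of EWSR1::WT1 targets and CDK4/6 inhibition in desmoplastic small round cell tumors, and its recorded purpose is inducible CCND1 depletion.
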