Addgene plasmid #220579: LT3GEPIR-CCND1shRNA3
Purpose: To inducibly knockdown CCND1 expression
Depositing lab: Sean Lee. Depositing organization: Tulane University. Publication: Comprehensive Transcriptomic Analysis of EWSR1::WT1 Targets Identifies CDK4/6 Inhibitors as an Effective Therapy for Desmoplastic Small Round Cell Tumors. Magrath JW, Sampath SS, Flinchum DA, Hartono AB, Goldberg IN, Boehling JR, Savkovic SD, Lee SB. Cancer Res. 2024 May 2;84(9):1426-1442. doi: 10.1158/0008-5472.CAN-23-3334. PubMed 38588409.
Backbone
  Vector backbone: LT3GEPIR
  Backbone manufacturer: Dr. Johannes Zuber
  Vector type: Lentiviral
  Selectable markers: Puromycin
Growth in bacteria
  Bacterial resistance: Ampicillin, 100 μg/mL
  Growth temperature: 37°C
  Growth strain: NEB Stable
  Copy number: High Copy
Gene/Insert
  Gene/Insert name: CCND1 shRNA3
  gRNA/shRNA sequence: ATTGGAATAGCTTCTGGAAT
  Species: H. sapiens (human)
  Insert size (bp): 125
  Entrez Gene: CCND1 (a.k.a. BCL1, D11S287E, PRAD1, U21B31)
  Promoter: TRE3G (TetOP) promoter
  Cloning method: Restriction Enzyme; 5′ cloning site XhoI (not destroyed); 3′ cloning site EcoRI (not destroyed)
  Sequencing primers: 5′ TGTTTGAATGAGGCTTCAGTAC; 3′ CAGCGGGGCTGCTAAAGCGCATGC
Terms and licenses: Academic/Nonprofit Terms; Industry Terms: Not Available to Industry
How to cite: LT3GEPIR-CCND1shRNA3 was a gift from Sean Lee (Addgene plasmid # 220579 ; http://n2t.net/addgene:220579 ; RRID:Addgene_220579)
